>Addgene plasmid #136040 | PLKO.1-UPF2-CDS | depositor full sequence | sequence record 263012 | PLKO.1-UPF2-CDS sequence 8901 bps
TTGGGGTTGCGCCTTTTCCAAGGCAGCCCTGGGTTTGCGCAGGGACGCGGCTGCTCTGGGCGTGGTTCCG
GGAAACGCAGCGGCGCCGACCCTGGGTCTCGCACATTCTTCACGTCCGTTCGCAGCGTCACCCGGATCTT
CGCCGCTACCCTTGTGGGCCCCCCGGCGACGCTTCCTGCTCCGCCCCTAAGTCGGGAAGGTTCCTTGCGG
TTCGCGGCGTGCCGGACGTGACAAACGGAAGCCGCACGTCTCACTAGTACCCTCGCAGACGGACAGCGCC
AGGGAGCAATGGCAGCGCGCCGACCGCGATGGGCTGTGGCCAATAGCGGCTGCTCAGCAGGGCGCGCCGA
GAGCAGCGGCCGGGAAGGGGCGGTGCGGGAGGCGGGGTGTGGGGCGGTAGTGTGGGCCCTGTTCCTGCCC
GCGCGGTGTTCCGCATTCTGCAAGCCTCCGGAGCGCACGTCGGCAGTCGGCTCCCTCGTTGACCGAATCA
CCGACCTCTCTCCCCAGGGGGATCCACCGGAGCTTACCATGACCGAGTACAAGCCCACGGTGCGCCTCGC
CACCCGCGACGACGTCCCCAGGGCCGTACGCACCCTCGCCGCCGCGTTCGCCGACTACCCCGCCACGCGC
CACACCGTCGATCCGGACCGCCACATCGAGCGGGTCACCGAGCTGCAAGAACTCTTCCTCACGCGCGTCG
GGCTCGACATCGGCAAGGTGTGGGTCGCGGACGACGGCGCCGCGGTGGCGGTCTGGACCACGCCGGAGAG
CGTCGAAGCGGGGGCGGTGTTCGCCGAGATCGGCCCGCGCATGGCCGAGTTGAGCGGTTCCCGGCTGGCC
GCGCAGCAACAGATGGAAGGCCTCCTGGCGCCGCACCGGCCCAAGGAGCCCGCGTGGTTCCTGGCCACCG
TCGGCGTCTCGCCCGACCACCAGGGCAAGGGTCTGGGCAGCGCCGTCGTGCTCCCCGGAGTGGAGGCGGC
CGAGCGCGCCGGGGTGCCCGCCTTCCTGGAGACCTCCGCGCCCCGCAACCTCCCCTTCTACGAGCGGCTC
GGCTTCACCGTCACCGCCGACGTCGAGGTGCCCGAAGGACCGCGCACCTGGTGCATGACCCGCAAGCCCG
GTGCCTGACGCCCGCCCCACGACCCGCAGCGCCCGACCGAAAGGAGCGCACGACCCCATGCATCGGTACC
TTTAAGACCAATGACTTACAAGGCAGCTGTAGATCTTAGCCACTTTTTAAAAGAAAAGGGGGGACTGGAA
GGGCTAATTCACTCCCAACGAAGACAAGATCTGCTTTTTGCTTGTACTGGGTCTCTCTGGTTAGACCAGA
TCTGAGCCTGGGAGCTCTCTGGCTAACTAGGGAACCCACTGCTTAAGCCTCAATAAAGCTTGCCTTGAGT
GCTTCAAGTAGTGTGTGCCCGTCTGTTGTGTGACTCTGGTAACTAGAGATCCCTCAGACCCTTTTAGTCA
GTGTGGAAAATCTCTAGCAGTAGTAGTTCATGTCATCTTATTATTCAGTATTTATAACTTGCAAAGAAAT
GAATATCAGAGAGTGAGAGGAACTTGTTTATTGCAGCTTATAATGGTTACAAATAAAGCAATAGCATCAC
AAATTTCACAAATAAAGCATTTTTTTCACTGCATTCTAGTTGTGGTTTGTCCAAACTCATCAATGTATCT
TATCATGTCTGGCTCTAGCTATCCCGCCCCTAACTCCGCCCATCCCGCCCCTAACTCCGCCCAGTTCCGC
CCATTCTCCGCCCCATGGCTGACTAATTTTTTTTATTTATGCAGAGGCCGAGGCCGCCTCGGCCTCTGAG
CTATTCCAGAAGTAGTGAGGAGGCTTTTTTGGAGGCCTAGGGACGTACCCAATTCGCCCTATAGTGAGTC
GTATTACGCGCGCTCACTGGCCGTCGTTTTACAACGTCGTGACTGGGAAAACCCTGGCGTTACCCAACTT
AATCGCCTTGCAGCACATCCCCCTTTCGCCAGCTGGCGTAATAGCGAAGAGGCCCGCACCGATCGCCCTT
CCCAACAGTTGCGCAGCCTGAATGGCGAATGGG
[124 nt withheld, positions 2064-2187]
C
[91 nt withheld, positions 2189-2279]
A
[49 nt withheld, positions 2281-2329]
CCTTTGACGTTGGAGTCCACGTTCTTT
[37 nt withheld, positions 2357-2393]
ACCCTATCTCGGTCTATTCTTTTGATTTATAAGGGATTTTGCCGATTTCGGCCTATTGGTTAAAAAATGA
GCTGATTTAACAAAAATTTAACGCGAATTTTAACAAAATATTAACGCTTACAATTTAGGTGGCACTTTTC
GGGGAAATGTGCGCGGAACCCCTATTTGTTTATTTTTCTAAATACATTCAAATATGTATCCGCTCATGAG
ACAATAACCCTGATAAATGCTTCAATAATATTGAAAAAGGAAGAGTATGAGTATTCAACATTTCCGTGTC
GCCCTTATTCCCTTTTTTGCGGCATTTTGCCTTCCTGTTTTTGCTCACCCAGAAACGCTGGTGAAAGTAA
AAGATGCTGAAGATCAGTTGGGTGCACGAGTGGGTTACATCGAACTGGATCTCAACAGCGGTAAGATCCT
TGAGAGTTTTCGCCCCGAAGAACGTTTTCCAATGATGAGCACTTTTAAAGTTCTGCTATGTGGCGCGGTA
TTATCCCGTATTGACGCCGGGCAAGAGCAACTCGGTCGCCGCATACACTATTCTCAGAATGACTTGGTTG
AGTACTCACCAGTCACAGAAAAGCATCTTACGGATGGCATGACAGTAAGAGAATTATGCAGTGCTGCCAT
AACCATGAGTGATAACACTGCGGCCAACTTACTTCTGACAACGATCGGAGGACCGAAGGAGCTAACCGCT
TTTTTGCACAACATGGGGGATCATGTAACTCGCCTTGATCGTTGGGAACCGGAGCTGAATGAAGCCATAC
CAAACGACGAGCGTGACACCACGATGCCTGTAGCAATGGCAACAACGTTGCGCAAACTATTAACTGGCGA
ACTACTTACTCTAGCTTCCCGGCAACAATTAATAGACTGGATGGAGGCGGATAAAGTTGCAGGACCACTT
CTGCGCTCGGCCCTTCCGGCTGGCTGGTTTATTGCTGATAAATCTGGAGCCGGTGAGCGTGGGTCTCGCG
GTATCATTGCAGCACTGGGGCCAGATGGTAAGCCCTCCCGTATCGTAGTTATCTACACGACGGGGAGTCA
GGCAACTATGGATGAACGAAATAGACAGATCGCTGAGATAGGTGCCTCACTGATTAAGCATTGGTAACTG
TCAGACCAAGTTTACTCATATATACTTTAGATTGATTTAAAACTTCATTTTTAATTTAAAAGGATCTAGG
TGAAGATCCTTTTTGATAATCTCATGACCAAAATCCCTTAACGTGAGTTTTCGTTCCACTGAGCGTCAGA
CCCCGTAGAAAAGATCAAAGGATCTTCTTGAGATCCTTTTTTTCTGCGCGTAATCTGCTGCTTGCAAACA
AAAAAACCACCGCTACCAGCGGTGGTTTGTTTGCCGGATCAAGAGCTACCAACTCTTTTTCCGAAGGTAA
CTGGCTTCAGCAGAGCGCAGATACCAAATACTGTTCTTCTAGTGTAGCCGTAGTTAGGCCACCACTTCAA
GAACTCTGTAGCACCGCCTACATACCTCGCTCTGCTAATCCTGTTACCAGTGGCTGCTGCCAGTGGCGAT
AAGTCGTGTCTTACCGGGTTGGACTCAAGACGATAGTTACCGGATAAGGCGCAGCGGTCGGGCTGAACGG
GGGGTTCGTGCACACAGCCCAGCTTGGAGCGAACGACCTACACCGAACTGAGATACCTACAGCGTGAGCT
ATGAGAAAGCGCCACGCTTCCCGAAGGGAGAAAGGCGGACAGGTATCCGGTAAGCGGCAGGGTCGGAACA
GGAGAGCGCACGAGGGAGCTTCCAGGGGGAAACGCCTGGTATCTTTATAGTCCTGTCGGGTTTCGCCACC
TCTGACTTGAGCGTCGATTTTTGTGATGCTCGTCAGGGGGGCGGAGCCTATGGAAAAACGCCAGCAACGC
GGCCTTTTTACGGTTCCTGGCCTTTTGCTGGCCTTTTGCTCACATGTTCTTTCCTGCGTTATCCCCTGAT
TCTGTGGATAACCGTATTACCGCCTTTGAGTGAGCTGATACCGCTCGCCGCAGCCGAACGACCGAGCGCA
GCGAGTCAGTGAGCGAGGAAGCGGAAGAGCGCCCAATACGCAAACCGCCTCTCCCCGCGCGTTGGCCGAT
TCATTAATGCAGCTGGCACGACAGGTTTCCCGACTGGAAAGCGGGCAGTGAGCGCAACGCAATTAATGTG
AGTTAGCTCACTCATTAGGCACCCCAGGCTTTACACTTTATGCTTCCGGCTCGTATGTTGTGTGGAATTG
TGAGCGGATAACAATTTCACACAGGAAACAGCTATGACCATGATTACGCCAAGCGCGCAATTAACCCTCA
CTAAAGGGAACAAAAGCTGGAGCTGCAAGCTTAATGTAGTCTTATGCAATACTCTTGTAGTCTTGCAACA
TGGTAACGATGAGTTAGCAACATGCCTTACAAGGAGAGAAAAAGCACCGTGCATGCCGATTGGTGGAAGT
AAGGTGGTACGATCGTGCCTTATTAGGAAGGCAACAGACGGGTCTGACATGGATTGGACGAACCACTGAA
TTGCCGCATTGCAGAGATATTGTATTTAAGTGCCTAGCTCGATACATAAACGGGTCTCTCTGGTTAGACC
AGATCTGAGCCTGGGAGCTCTCTGGCTAACTAGGGAACCCACTGCTTAAGCCTCAATAAAGCTTGCCTTG
AGTGCTTCAAGTAGTGTGTGCCCGTCTGTTGTGTGACTCTGGTAACTAGAGATCCCTCAGACCCTTTTAG
TCAGTGTGGAAAATCTCTAGCAGTGGCGCCCGAACAGGGACTTGAAAGCGAAAGGGAAACCAGAGGAGCT
CTCTCGACGCAGGACTCGGCTTGCTGAAGCGCGCACGGCAAGAGGCGAGGGGCGGCGACTGGTGAGTACG
CCAAAAATTTTGACTAGCGGAGGCTAGAAGGAGAGAGATGGGTGCGAGAGCGTCAGTATTAAGCGGGGGA
GAATTAGATCGCGATGGGAAAAAATTCGGTTAAGGCCAGGGGGAAAGAAAAAATATAAATTAAAACATAT
AGTATGGGCAAGCAGGGAGCTAGAACGATTCGCAGTTAATCCTGGCCTGTTAGAAACATCAGAAGGCTGT
AGACAAATACTGGGACAGCTACAACCATCCCTTCAGACAGGATCAGAAGAACTTAGATCATTATATAATA
CAGTAGCAACCCTCTATTGTGTGCATCAAAGGATAGAGATAAAAGACACCAAGGAAGCTTTAGACAAGAT
AGAGGAAGAGCAAAACAAAAGTAAGACCACCGCACAGCAAGCGGCCGCTGATCTTCAGACCTGGAGGAGG
AGATATGAGGGACAATTGGAGAAGTGAATTATATAAATATAAAGTAGTAAAAATTGAACCATTAGGAGTA
GCACCCACCAAGGCAAAGAGAAGAGTGGTGCAGAGAGAAAAAAGAGCAGTGGGAATAGGAGCTTTGTTCC
TTGGGTTCTTGGGAGCAGCAGGAAGCACTATGGGCGCAGCGTCAATGACGCTGACGGTACAGGCCAGACA
ATTATTGTCTGGTATAGTGCAGCAGCAGAACAATTTGCTGAGGGCTATTGAGGCGCAACAGCATCTGTTG
CAACTCACAGTCTGGGGCATCAAGCAGCTCCAGGCAAGAATCCTGGCTGTGGAAAGATACCTAAAGGATC
AACAGCTCCTGGGGATTTGGGGTTGCTCTGGAAAACTCATTTGCACCACTGCTGTGCCTTGGAATGCTAG
TTGGAGTAATAAATCTCTGGAACAGATTTGGAATCACACGACCTGGATGGAGTGGGACAGAGAAATTAAC
AATTACACAAGCTTAATACACTCCTTAATTGAAGAATCGCAAAACCAGCAAGAAAAGAATGAACAAGAAT
TATTGGAATTAGATAAATGGGCAAGTTTGTGGAATTGGTTTAACATAACAAATTGGCTGTGGTATATAAA
ATTATTCATAATGATAGTAGGAGGCTTGGTAGGTTTAAGAATAGTTTTTGCTGTACTTTCTATAGTGAAT
AGAGTTAGGCAGGGATATTCACCATTATCGTTTCAGACCCACCTCCCAACCCCGAGGGGACCCGACAGGC
CCGAAGGAATAGAAGAAGAAGGTGGAGAGAGAGACAGAGACAGATCCATTCGATTAGTGAACGGATCTCG
ACGGTATCGATCACGAGACTAGCCTCGAGCGGCCGCCCCCTTCACCGAGGGCCTATTTCCCATGATTCCT
TCATATTTGCATATACGATACAAGGCTGTTAGAGAGATAATTGGAATTAATTTGACTGTAAACACAAAGA
TATTAGTACAAAATACGTGACGTAGAAAGTAATAATTTCTTGGGTAGTTTGCAGTTTTAAAATTATGTTT
TAAAATGGACTATCATATGCTTACCGTAACTTGAAAGTATTTCGATTTCTTGGCTTTATATATCTTGTGG
AAAGGACGAAACACCGGTGTGTTGTAAATGAGCACACAAAATACACATGCTAAAATATTATATTCTATGA
CCTTTATAAAATCAACCAAAATCTTCTTTTTAATAACTTTAGTATCAATAATTAGAATTTTTATGTTCCT
TTTTGCAAACTTTTAATAAAAATGAGCAAAATAAAAAAACGCTAGTTTTAGTAACTCGCGTTGTTTTCTT
CACCTTTAATAATAGCTACTCCACCACTTGTTCCTAAGCGGTCAGCTCCTGCTTCAATCATTTTTTGAGC
ATCTTCAAATGTTCTAACTCCACCAGCTGCTTTAACTAAAGCATTGTCTTTAACAACTGACTTCATTAGT
TTAACATCTTCAAATGTTGCACCTGATTTTGAAAATCCTGTTGATGTTTTAACAAATTCTAATCCAGCTT
CAACAGCTATTTCACAAGCTTTCATGATTTCTTCTTTTGTTAATAAACAATTTTCCATAATACATTTAAC
AACATGTGATCCAGCTGCTTTTTTTACAGCTTTCATGTCTTCTAAAACTAATTCATAATTTTTGTCTTTT
AATGCACCAATATTTAATACCATATCAATTTCTGTTGCACCATCTTTAATTGCTTCAGAAACTTCGAATG
CTTTTGTAGCTGTTGTGCATGCACCTAGAGGAAAACCTACAACATTTGTTATTCCTACATTTGTGCCTTT
TAATAATTCTTTACAATAGCTTGTTCAATATGAATTAACACAAACTGTTGCAAAATCAAATTCAATTGCT
TCATCACATAATTGTTTAATTTCAGCTTTCGTAGCATCTTGTTTTAATAATGTGTGATCTATATATTTGT
TTAGTTTCATTTTTTCTCCTATATATTCATTTTTAATTTTAATTCTTTAATAATTTCGTCTACTTTAACT
TTAGCGTTTTGAACAGATTCACCAACACCTATAAAATAAATTTTTAGTTTAGGTTCAGTTCCACTTGGGC
GAACAGCAAATCATGACTTATCTTCTAAATAAAATTTTAGTAAGTCTTGTCCTGGCATATTATACATTCC
ATCGATGTAGTCTTCAACATTAACAACTTTAAGTCCAGCAATTTGAGTTAAGGGTGTTGCTCTCAATGAT
TTCATTAATGGTTCAATTTTTAATTTCTTTTCTTCTGGTTTAAAATTCAAGTTTAAAGTGAAAGTGTAAT
ATGCACCCATTTCTTTAAATAAATCTTCTAAATAGTCTACTAATGTTTTATTTTGTTTTTTATAAAATCA
AGCAGCCTCTGCTATTAATATAGAAGCTTGTATTCCATCTTTATCTCTAGCTGAGTCATCAATTACATAT
CCATAACTTTCTTCATAAGCAAAAACAAAATTTAATCCGTTATCTTCTTCTTTAGCAATTTCTCTACCCA
TTCATTTAAATCCAGTTAAAGTTTTTACAATATTAACTCCATATTTTTCATGAGCGATTCTATCACCCAA
ATCACTTGTTACAAAACTTGAATATAGAGCCGGATTTTTTGGAATGCTATTTAAGCGTTTTAGATTTGAT
AATTTTCAATCAATTAAAATTGGTCCTGTTTGATTTCCATCTAATCTTACAAAATGACCATCATGTTTTA
TTGCCATTCCAAATCTGTCAGCATCTGGGTCATTCATAATAATAATATCTGCATCATGTTTAATACCATA
TTCAAGCGGTATTTTTCATGCAGGATCAAATTCTGGATTTGGATTTACAACATTTTTAAATGTTTCATCT
TCAAATGCATGCTCTTCAACCTCAATAACGTTATATCCTGATTCACGTAATATTTTTGGGGTAAATTTAG
TTCCTGTTCCATTAACTGCGCTAAAAATAATTTTTAAATCTTTTTTAGCTTCTTGCTCTTTTTTGTAGAA
TTCTCGACCTCGAGACAAATGGCAGTATTCATCCACAATTTTAAAAGAAAAGGGGGGATTGGGGGGTACA
GTGCAGGGGAAAGAATAGTAGACATAATAGCAACAGACATACAAACTAAAGAATTACAAAAACAAATTAC
AAAAATTCAAAATTTTCGGGTTTATTACAGGGACAGCAGAGATCCACTTTGGCCGCGGCTCGAGGGGG
Features (pLannotate 1.2.2; 26 found; start..end, strand, type, name):
    529..1128    +  CDS            PuroR: puromycin N-acetyltransferase; pac from Streptomyces alboniger; confers resistance to puromycin
   1171..1254    +  CDS            nef (fragment): NEF_HV1Z2 - Experimental evidence at protein level: Swiss-Prot protein existence level 1. Extracellular Nef protein targets CD4(+) T-lymphocytes for apoptosis by interacting with CXCR4 surface receptors. From Human immunodeficiency virus type 1 group M subtype D (isolate Z2/CDC-Z34) (HIV-1).
   1256..1489    +  LTR            3' LTR (ΔU3): self-inactivating 3' long terminal repeat (LTR) from HIV-1
   1561..1682    +  polyA_signal   SV40 poly(A) signal: SV40 polyadenylation signal
   1722..1857    +  rep_origin     SV40 ori: SV40 origin of replication
   1878..1896    -  promoter       T7 promoter: promoter for bacteriophage T7 RNA polymerase
   1904..2059    +  CDS            lacZα (fragment): LacZα fragment of β-galactosidase; lacZ fragment
   2064..2492    +  rep_origin     f1 ori (sequence partly withheld): f1 bacteriophage origin of replication; arrow indicates direction of (+) strand synthesis
   2545..2649    +  promoter       AmpR promoter: bla
   2650..3510    +  CDS            AmpR: β-lactamase; bla; confers resistance to ampicillin, carbenicillin, and related antibiotics
   3681..4269    +  rep_origin     ori: high-copy-number ColE1/pMB1/pBR322/pUC origin of replication
   4452..4544    +  CDS            lacI (fragment): lac repressor; lacI; The lac repressor binds to the lac operator to inhibit transcription in E. coli. This inhibition can be relieved by adding lactose or isopropyl-β-D-thiogalactopyranoside (IPTG).
   4557..4578    +  protein_bind   CAP binding site: CAP binding activates transcription in the presence of cAMP. E. coli catabolite activator protein
   4593..4623    +  promoter       lac promoter: promoter for the E. coli lac operon
   4631..4647    +  protein_bind   lac operator: The lac repressor binds to the lac operator to inhibit transcription in E. coli. This inhibition can be relieved by adding lactose or isopropyl-β-D-thiogalactopyranoside (IPTG). lac repressor encoded by lacI
   4692..4710    +  promoter       T3 promoter: promoter for bacteriophage T3 RNA polymerase
   4738..4964    +  promoter       RSV promoter: Rous sarcoma virus enhancer/promoter
   4965..5145    +  LTR            5' LTR (truncated): truncated 5' long terminal repeat (LTR) from HIV-1
   5192..5317    +  misc_feature   HIV-1 Ψ: packaging signal of human immunodeficiency virus type 1
   5301..5664    +  CDS            HIV-1 gag (fragment): gag protein from human immunodeficiency virus 1; gag
   5810..6043    +  misc_feature   RRE: The Rev response element (RRE) of HIV-1 allows for Rev-dependent mRNA export from the nucleus to the cytoplasm.
   6420..6520    +  CDS            Rev (fragment): human immunodeficiency virus 1 (HIV-1) Rev protein; rev; enhances nuclear export of unspliced and incompletely spliced viral mRNAs
   6570..6810    +  promoter       U6 promoter: RNA polymerase III promoter for human U6 snRNA
   6994..7653    -  CDS            deoC1: DEOC1_STAAN - Also known as dra. Experimental evidence at protein level: Swiss-Prot protein existence level 1. Catalyzes a reversible aldol reaction between acetaldehyde and D-glyceraldehyde 3-phosphate to generate 2-deoxy-D-ribose 5- phosphate. From Staphylococcus aureus (strain N315).
   8732..8849    +  misc_feature   cPPT/CTS: central polypurine tract and central termination sequence of HIV-1
   8898..507     +  promoter       hPGK promoter (across the origin): human phosphoglycerate kinase 1 promoter
