>Addgene plasmid #136040 | PLKO.1-UPF2-CDS | addgene full sequence | sequence record 269247 | Addgene NGS Result
GTATCAGCTCACTCAAAGGCGGTAATACGGTTATCCACAGAATCAGGGGATAACGCAGGAAAGAACATGT
GAGCAAAAGGCCAGCAAAAGGCCAGGAACCGTAAAAAGGCCGCGTTGCTGGCGTTTTTCCATAGGCTCCG
CCCCCCTGACGAGCATCACAAAAATCGACGCTCAAGTCAGAGGTGGCGAAACCCGACAGGACTATAAAGA
TACCAGGCGTTTCCCCCTGGAAGCTCCCTCGTGCGCTCTCCTGTTCCGACCCTGCCGCTTACCGGATACC
TGTCCGCCTTTCTCCCTTCGGGAAGCGTGGCGCTTTCTCATAGCTCACGCTGTAGGTATCTCAGTTCGGT
GTAGGTCGTTCGCTCCAAGCTGGGCTGTGTGCACGAACCCCCCGTTCAGCCCGACCGCTGCGCCTTATCC
GGTAACTATCGTCTTGAGTCCAACCCGGTAAGACACGACTTATCGCCACTGGCAGCAGCCACTGGTAACA
GGATTAGCAGAGCGAGGTATGTAGGCGGTGCTACAGAGTTCTTGAAGTGGTGGCCTAACTACGGCTACAC
TAGAAGAACAGTATTTGGTATCTGCGCTCTGCTGAAGCCAGTTACCTTCGGAAAAAGAGTTGGTAGCTCT
TGATCCGGCAAACAAACCACCGCTGGTAGCGGTGGTTTTTTTGTTTGCAAGCAGCAGATTACGCGCAGAA
AAAAAGGATCTCAAGAAGATCCTTTGATCTTTTCTACGGGGTCTGACGCTCAGTGGAACGAAAACTCACG
TTAAGGGATTTTGGTCATGAGATTATCAAAAAGGATCTTCACCTAGATCCTTTTAAATTAAAAATGAAGT
TTTAAATCAATCTAAAGTATATATGAGTAAACTTGGTCTGACAGTTACCAATGCTTAATCAGTGAGGCAC
CTATCTCAGCGATCTGTCTATTTCGTTCATCCATAGTTGCCTGACTCCCCGTCGTGTAGATAACTACGAT
ACGGGAGGGCTTACCATCTGGCCCCAGTGCTGCAATGATACCGCGAGACCCACGCTCACCGGCTCCAGAT
TTATCAGCAATAAACCAGCCAGCCGGAAGGGCCGAGCGCAGAAGTGGTCCTGCAACTTTATCCGCCTCCA
TCCAGTCTATTAATTGTTGCCGGGAAGCTAGAGTAAGTAGTTCGCCAGTTAATAGTTTGCGCAACGTTGT
TGCCATTGCTACAGGCATCGTGGTGTCACGCTCGTCGTTTGGTATGGCTTCATTCAGCTCCGGTTCCCAA
CGATCAAGGCGAGTTACATGATCCCCCATGTTGTGCAAAAAAGCGGTTAGCTCCTTCGGTCCTCCGATCG
TTGTCAGAAGTAAGTTGGCCGCAGTGTTATCACTCATGGTTATGGCAGCACTGCATAATTCTCTTACTGT
CATGCCATCCGTAAGATGCTTTTCTGTGACTGGTGAGTACTCAACCAAGTCATTCTGAGAATAGTGTATG
CGGCGACCGAGTTGCTCTTGCCCGGCGTCAATACGGGATAATACCGCGCCACATAGCAGAACTTTAAAAG
TGCTCATCATTGGAAAACGTTCTTCGGGGCGAAAACTCTCAAGGATCTTACCGCTGTTGAGATCCAGTTC
GATGTAACCCACTCGTGCACCCAACTGATCTTCAGCATCTTTTACTTTCACCAGCGTTTCTGGGTGAGCA
AAAACAGGAAGGCAAAATGCCGCAAAAAAGGGAATAAGGGCGACACGGAAATGTTGAATACTCATACTCT
TCCTTTTTCAATATTATTGAAGCATTTATCAGGGTTATTGTCTCATGAGCGGATACATATTTGAATGTAT
TTAGAAAAATAAACAAATAGGGGTTCCGCGCACATTTCCCCGAAAAGTGCCACCTAAATTGTAAGCGTTA
ATATTTTGTTAAAATTCGCGTTAAATTTTTGTTAAATCAGCTCATTTTTTAACCAATAGGCCGAAATCGG
CAAAATCCCTTATAAATCAAAAGAATAGACCGAGATAGGGT
[37 nt withheld, positions 2002-2038]
AAAGAACGTGGACTCCAACGTCAAAGG
[49 nt withheld, positions 2066-2114]
T
[91 nt withheld, positions 2116-2206]
G
[124 nt withheld, positions 2208-2331]
CCCATTCGCCATTCAGGCTGCGCAACTGTTGGGAAGGGCGATCGGTGCGGGCCTCTTCGCTATTACGCCA
GCTGGCGAAAGGGGGATGTGCTGCAAGGCGATTAAGTTGGGTAACGCCAGGGTTTTCCCAGTCACGACGT
TGTAAAACGACGGCCAGTGAGCGCGCGTAATACGACTCACTATAGGGCGAATTGGGTACGTCCCTAGGCC
TCCAAAAAAGCCTCCTCACTACTTCTGGAATAGCTCAGAGGCCGAGGCGGCCTCGGCCTCTGCATAAATA
AAAAAAATTAGTCAGCCATGGGGCGGAGAATGGGCGGAACTGGGCGGAGTTAGGGGCGGGATGGGCGGAG
TTAGGGGCGGGATAGCTAGAGCCAGACATGATAAGATACATTGATGAGTTTGGACAAACCACAACTAGAA
TGCAGTGAAAAAAATGCTTTATTTGTGAAATTTGTGATGCTATTGCTTTATTTGTAACCATTATAAGCTG
CAATAAACAAGTTCCTCTCACTCTCTGATATTCATTTCTTTGCAAGTTATAAATACTGAATAATAAGATG
ACATGAACTACTACTGCTAGAGATTTTCCACACTGACTAAAAGGGTCTGAGGGATCTCTAGTTACCAGAG
TCACACAACAGACGGGCACACACTACTTGAAGCACTCAAGGCAAGCTTTATTGAGGCTTAAGCAGTGGGT
TCCCTAGTTAGCCAGAGAGCTCCCAGGCTCAGATCTGGTCTAACCAGAGAGACCCAGTACAAGCAAAAAG
CAGATCTTGTCTTCGTTGGGAGTGAATTAGCCCTTCCAGTCCCCCCTTTTCTTTTAAAAAGTGGCTAAGA
TCTACAGCTGCCTTGTAAGTCATTGGTCTTAAAGGTACCGATGCATGGGGTCGTGCGCTCCTTTCGGTCG
GGCGCTGCGGGTCGTGGGGCGGGCGTCAGGCACCGGGCTTGCGGGTCATGCACCAGGTGCGCGGTCCTTC
GGGCACCTCGACGTCGGCGGTGACGGTGAAGCCGAGCCGCTCGTAGAAGGGGAGGTTGCGGGGCGCGGAG
GTCTCCAGGAAGGCGGGCACCCCGGCGCGCTCGGCCGCCTCCACTCCGGGGAGCACGACGGCGCTGCCCA
GACCCTTGCCCTGGTGGTCGGGCGAGACGCCGACGGTGGCCAGGAACCACGCGGGCTCCTTGGGCCGGTG
CGGCGCCAGGAGGCCTTCCATCTGTTGCTGCGCGGCCAGCCGGGAACCGCTCAACTCGGCCATGCGCGGG
CCGATCTCGGCGAACACCGCCCCCGCTTCGACGCTCTCCGGCGTGGTCCAGACCGCCACCGCGGCGCCGT
CGTCCGCGACCCACACCTTGCCGATGTCGAGCCCGACGCGCGTGAGGAAGAGTTCTTGCAGCTCGGTGAC
CCGCTCGATGTGGCGGTCCGGATCGACGGTGTGGCGCGTGGCGGGGTAGTCGGCGAACGCGGCGGCGAGG
GTGCGTACGGCCCTGGGGACGTCGTCGCGGGTGGCGAGGCGCACCGTGGGCTTGTACTCGGTCATGGTAA
GCTCCGGTGGATCCCCCTGGGGAGAGAGGTCGGTGATTCGGTCAACGAGGGAGCCGACTGCCGACGTGCG
CTCCGGAGGCTTGCAGAATGCGGAACACCGCGCGGGCAGGAACAGGGCCCACACTACCGCCCCACACCCC
GCCTCCCGCACCGCCCCTTCCCGGCCGCTGCTCTCGGCGCGCCCTGCTGAGCAGCCGCTATTGGCCACAG
CCCATCGCGGTCGGCGCGCTGCCATTGCTCCCTGGCGCTGTCCGTCTGCGAGGGTACTAGTGAGACGTGC
GGCTTCCGTTTGTCACGTCCGGCACGCCGCGAACCGCAAGGAACCTTCCCGACTTAGGGGCGGAGCAGGA
AGCGTCGCCGGGGGGCCCACAAGGGTAGCGGCGAAGATCCGGGTGACGCTGCGAACGGACGTGAAGAATG
TGCGAGACCCAGGGTCGGCGCCGCTGCGTTTCCCGGAACCACGCCCAGAGCAGCCGCGTCCCTGCGCAAA
CCCAGGGCTGCCTTGGAAAAGGCGCAACCCCAACCCCCTCGAGCCGCGGCCAAAGTGGATCTCTGCTGTC
CCTGTAATAAACCCGAAAATTTTGAATTTTTGTAATTTGTTTTTGTAATTCTTTAGTTTGTATGTCTGTT
GCTATTATGTCTACTATTCTTTCCCCTGCACTGTACCCCCCAATCCCCCCTTTTCTTTTAAAATTGTGGA
TGAATACTGCCATTTGTCTCGAGGTCGAGAATTCAAAAAGCGTTATGTTTGGTGGAAGAACTCGAGTTCT
TCCACCAAACATAACGCCCGGTGTTTCGTCCTTTCCACAAGATATATAAAGCCAAGAAATCGAAATACTT
TCAAGTTACGGTAAGCATATGATAGTCCATTTTAAAACATAATTTTAAAACTGCAAACTACCCAAGAAAT
TATTACTTTCTACGTCACGTATTTTGTACTAATATCTTTGTGTTTACAGTCAAATTAATTCCAATTATCT
CTCTAACAGCCTTGTATCGTATATGCAAATATGAAGGAATCATGGGAAATAGGCCCTCGGTGAAGGGGGC
GGCCGCTCGAGGCTAGTCTCGTGATCGATACCGTCGAGATCCGTTCACTAATCGAATGGATCTGTCTCTG
TCTCTCTCTCCACCTTCTTCTTCTATTCCTTCGGGCCTGTCGGGTCCCCTCGGGGTTGGGAGGTGGGTCT
GAAACGATAATGGTGAATATCCCTGCCTAACTCTATTCACTATAGAAAGTACAGCAAAAACTATTCTTAA
ACCTACCAAGCCTCCTACTATCATTATGAATAATTTTATATACCACAGCCAATTTGTTATGTTAAACCAA
TTCCACAAACTTGCCCATTTATCTAATTCCAATAATTCTTGTTCATTCTTTTCTTGCTGGTTTTGCGATT
CTTCAATTAAGGAGTGTATTAAGCTTGTGTAATTGTTAATTTCTCTGTCCCACTCCATCCAGGTCGTGTG
ATTCCAAATCTGTTCCAGAGATTTATTACTCCAACTAGCATTCCAAGGCACAGCAGTGGTGCAAATGAGT
TTTCCAGAGCAACCCCAAATCCCCAGGAGCTGTTGATCCTTTAGGTATCTTTCCACAGCCAGGATTCTTG
CCTGGAGCTGCTTGATGCCCCAGACTGTGAGTTGCAACAGATGCTGTTGCGCCTCAATAGCCCTCAGCAA
ATTGTTCTGCTGCTGCACTATACCAGACAATAATTGTCTGGCCTGTACCGTCAGCGTCATTGACGCTGCG
CCCATAGTGCTTCCTGCTGCTCCCAAGAACCCAAGGAACAAAGCTCCTATTCCCACTGCTCTTTTTTCTC
TCTGCACCACTCTTCTCTTTGCCTTGGTGGGTGCTACTCCTAATGGTTCAATTTTTACTACTTTATATTT
ATATAATTCACTTCTCCAATTGTCCCTCATATCTCCTCCTCCAGGTCTGAAGATCAGCGGCCGCTTGCTG
TGCGGTGGTCTTACTTTTGTTTTGCTCTTCCTCTATCTTGTCTAAAGCTTCCTTGGTGTCTTTTATCTCT
ATCCTTTGATGCACACAATAGAGGGTTGCTACTGTATTATATAATGATCTAAGTTCTTCTGATCCTGTCT
GAAGGGATGGTTGTAGCTGTCCCAGTATTTGTCTACAGCCTTCTGATGTTTCTAACAGGCCAGGATTAAC
TGCGAATCGTTCTAGCTCCCTGCTTGCCCATACTATATGTTTTAATTTATATTTTTTCTTTCCCCCTGGC
CTTAACCGAATTTTTTCCCATCGCGATCTAATTCTCCCCCGCTTAATACTGACGCTCTCGCACCCATCTC
TCTCCTTCTAGCCTCCGCTAGTCAAAATTTTTGGCGTACTCACCAGTCGCCGCCCCTCGCCTCTTGCCGT
GCGCGCTTCAGCAAGCCGAGTCCTGCGTCGAGAGAGCTCCTCTGGTTTCCCTTTCGCTTTCAAGTCCCTG
TTCGGGCGCCACTGCTAGAGATTTTCCACACTGACTAAAAGGGTCTGAGGGATCTCTAGTTACCAGAGTC
ACACAACAGACGGGCACACACTACTTGAAGCACTCAAGGCAAGCTTTATTGAGGCTTAAGCAGTGGGTTC
CCTAGTTAGCCAGAGAGCTCCCAGGCTCAGATCTGGTCTAACCAGAGAGACCCGTTTATGTATCGAGCTA
GGCACTTAAATACAATATCTCTGCAATGCGGCAATTCAGTGGTTCGTCCAATCCATGTCAGACCCGTCTG
TTGCCTTCCTAATAAGGCACGATCGTACCACCTTACTTCCACCAATCGGCATGCACGGTGCTTTTTCTCT
CCTTGTAAGGCATGTTGCTAACTCATCGTTACCATGTTGCAAGACTACAAGAGTATTGCATAAGACTACA
TTAAGCTTGCAGCTCCAGCTTTTGTTCCCTTTAGTGAGGGTTAATTGCGCGCTTGGCGTAATCATGGTCA
TAGCTGTTTCCTGTGTGAAATTGTTATCCGCTCACAATTCCACACAACATACGAGCCGGAAGCATAAAGT
GTAAAGCCTGGGGTGCCTAATGAGTGAGCTAACTCACATTAATTGCGTTGCGCTCACTGCCCGCTTTCCA
GTCGGGAAACCTGTCGTGCCAGCTGCATTAATGAATCGGCCAACGCGCGGGGAGAGGCGGTTTGCGTATT
GGGCGCTCTTCCGCTTCCTCGCTCACTGACTCGCTGCGCTCGGTCGTTCGGCTGCGGCGAGCG
Features (pLannotate 1.2.2; 26 found; start..end, strand, type, name):
    126..714     -  rep_origin     ori: high-copy-number ColE1/pMB1/pBR322/pUC origin of replication
    885..1745    -  CDS            AmpR: β-lactamase; bla; confers resistance to ampicillin, carbenicillin, and related antibiotics
   1746..1850    -  promoter       AmpR promoter: bla
   1903..2331    -  rep_origin     f1 ori (sequence partly withheld): f1 bacteriophage origin of replication; arrow indicates direction of (+) strand synthesis
   2336..2491    -  CDS            lacZα (fragment): LacZα fragment of β-galactosidase; lacZ fragment
   2499..2517    +  promoter       T7 promoter: promoter for bacteriophage T7 RNA polymerase
   2538..2673    -  rep_origin     SV40 ori: SV40 origin of replication
   2713..2834    -  polyA_signal   SV40 poly(A) signal: SV40 polyadenylation signal
   2906..3139    -  LTR            3' LTR (ΔU3): self-inactivating 3' long terminal repeat (LTR) from HIV-1
   3141..3224    -  CDS            nef (fragment): NEF_HV1Z2 - Experimental evidence at protein level: Swiss-Prot protein existence level 1. Extracellular Nef protein targets CD4(+) T-lymphocytes for apoptosis by interacting with CXCR4 surface receptors. From Human immunodeficiency virus type 1 group M subtype D (isolate Z2/CDC-Z34) (HIV-1).
   3267..3866    -  CDS            PuroR: puromycin N-acetyltransferase; pac from Streptomyces alboniger; confers resistance to puromycin
   3888..4398    -  promoter       hPGK promoter: human phosphoglycerate kinase 1 promoter
   4447..4564    -  misc_feature   cPPT/CTS: central polypurine tract and central termination sequence of HIV-1
   4669..4909    -  promoter       U6 promoter: RNA polymerase III promoter for human U6 snRNA
   4959..5059    -  CDS            Rev (fragment): human immunodeficiency virus 1 (HIV-1) Rev protein; rev; enhances nuclear export of unspliced and incompletely spliced viral mRNAs
   5436..5669    -  misc_feature   RRE: The Rev response element (RRE) of HIV-1 allows for Rev-dependent mRNA export from the nucleus to the cytoplasm.
   5815..6178    -  CDS            HIV-1 gag (fragment): gag protein from human immunodeficiency virus 1; gag
   6162..6287    -  misc_feature   HIV-1 Ψ: packaging signal of human immunodeficiency virus type 1
   6334..6514    -  LTR            5' LTR (truncated): truncated 5' long terminal repeat (LTR) from HIV-1
   6515..6741    -  promoter       RSV promoter: Rous sarcoma virus enhancer/promoter
   6769..6787    -  promoter       T3 promoter: promoter for bacteriophage T3 RNA polymerase
   6832..6848    -  protein_bind   lac operator: The lac repressor binds to the lac operator to inhibit transcription in E. coli. This inhibition can be relieved by adding lactose or isopropyl-β-D-thiogalactopyranoside (IPTG). lac repressor encoded by lacI
   6856..6886    -  promoter       lac promoter: promoter for the E. coli lac operon
   6901..6922    -  protein_bind   CAP binding site: CAP binding activates transcription in the presence of cAMP. E. coli catabolite activator protein
   6935..7027    -  CDS            lacI (fragment): lac repressor; lacI; The lac repressor binds to the lac operator to inhibit transcription in E. coli. This inhibition can be relieved by adding lactose or isopropyl-β-D-thiogalactopyranoside (IPTG).
   7029..7084    -  rep_origin     RSF ori (fragment): Plasmids containing the RSF 1030 origin of replication can be propagated in E. coli cells that contain additional plasmids with compatible origins.
