[The description below was written by a language model from this plasmid's Addgene catalogue record and pLannotate feature annotations shown in this document.]
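Description:
PLKO.1-UPF2-CDS is a lentiviral shRNA vector built on the pLKO.1 backbone for knocking down human UPF2 (also called RENT2 or smg-3), a factor in the nonsense-mediated mRNA decay pathway. The hairpin targets a site within the UPF2 coding sequence and is transcribed by the human U6 RNA polymerase III promoter. In bacteria the plasmid is maintained by a high-copy ColE1/pUC-type origin with ampicillin resistance. An f1 origin and lac/lacZα, T7 and T3 remnants are carried over from the parental cloning vector. It is propagated in a recombination-reduced E. coli strain, as is common for LTR-containing plasmids.

The transfer cassette has a third-generation, self-inactivating layout. An RSV promoter fused to a truncated 5' LTR drives production of the genomic RNA in packaging cells. It is followed by the HIV-1 Ψ packaging signal with a gag fragment, the RRE for Rev-dependent nuclear export, the U6-shRNA unit, a cPPT/CTS element that aids nuclear import, and an hPGK promoter driving puromycin N-acetyltransferase. The cassette ends with a ΔU3 3' LTR, which is followed by an SV40 polyadenylation signal and SV40 origin. Viral proteins must be supplied in trans, and transduced mammalian cells can be selected with puromycin to obtain stable UPF2 depletion, here in the context of work on RNA decay pathways.

The two sequence records differ. The repository's sequencing result is 7,084 nt, with only a short gap between U6 and cPPT, consistent with a hairpin insert. The depositor's 8,901 nt file carries roughly 1.9 kb there, including a bacterial deoC-like match, which probably reflects the stuffer of the uncut parental vector rather than the final clone.
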