Addgene plasmid #136040: PLKO.1-UPF2-CDS
Purpose: UPF2 shRNA (Targeting CDS) inserted into the PLKO.1 plasmid (GCGTTATGTTTGGTGGAAGAA)
Depositing lab: Anthony Leung. Depositing organization: Johns Hopkins School of Public Health. Publication: Structure-Mediated RNA Decay by UPF1 and G3BP1. Fischer JW, Busa VF, Shao Y, Leung AKL. Mol Cell. 2020 Apr 2;78(1):70-84.e6. doi: 10.1016/j.molcel.2020.01.021. Epub 2020 Feb 3. PubMed 32017897.
Backbone
  Vector backbone: PLKO.1
  Vector type: Mammalian Expression, Lentiviral
  Selectable markers: Puromycin
Growth in bacteria
  Bacterial resistance: Ampicillin, 100 μg/mL
  Growth temperature: 30°C
  Growth strain: NEB Stable
  Copy number: Unknown
Gene/Insert
  Gene/Insert name: UPF2
  gRNA/shRNA sequence: GCGTTATGTTTGGTGGAAGAA
  Species: H. sapiens (human)
  Entrez Gene: UPF2 (a.k.a. HUPF2, RENT2, smg-3)
Terms and licenses: Academic/Nonprofit Terms; Industry Terms: Not Available to Industry
How to cite: PLKO.1-UPF2-CDS was a gift from Anthony Leung (Addgene plasmid # 136040 ; http://n2t.net/addgene:136040 ; RRID:Addgene_136040)
